Addgene plasmid #125940: 8_pAAV-ProC4-CatCh-GFP-WPRE
Purpose: Targeting expression to neuronal and glial cell types in mice, non-human primates, and human retina
Depositing lab: Botond Roska. Depositing organization: Friedrich Miescher Institute for Biomedical Research. Publication: Targeting neuronal and glial cell types with synthetic promoter AAVs in mice, non-human primates and humans. Juttner J, Szabo A, Gross-Scherf B, Morikawa RK, Rompani SB, Hantz P, Szikra T, Esposti F, Cowan CS, Bharioke A, Patino-Alvarez CP, Keles O, Kusnyerik A, Azoulay T, Hartl D, Krebs AR, Schubeler D, Hajdu RI, Lukats A, Nemeth J, Nagy ZZ, Wu KC, Wu RH, Xiang L, Fang XL, Jin ZB, Goldblum D, Hasler PW, Scholl HPN, Krol J, Roska B. Nat Neurosci. 2019 Jul 8. pii: 10.1038/s41593-019-0431-2. doi: 10.1038/s41593-019-0431-2. PubMed 31285614.
Backbone
  Vector backbone: pAAV
  Vector type: AAV
Growth in bacteria
  Bacterial resistance: Ampicillin, 100 μg/mL
  Growth temperature: 37°C
  Growth strain: NEB Stable
  Copy number: High Copy
Gene/Insert
  Gene/Insert name: CatCh-GFP (alt name: ChR2(L132C)-EGFP)
  Species: Synthetic
  Promoter: ProC4
  Cloning method: Restriction Enzyme; 5′ cloning site Unknown (unknown if destroyed); 3′ cloning site Unknown (unknown if destroyed)
Terms and licenses: Academic/Nonprofit Terms; Industry Terms: Not Available to Industry
Depositor comments: Please visit https://www.biorxiv.org/content/early/2018/10/04/434720.full.pdf for BioRxiv preprint
How to cite: 8_pAAV-ProC4-CatCh-GFP-WPRE was a gift from Botond Roska (Addgene plasmid # 125940 ; http://n2t.net/addgene:125940 ; RRID:Addgene_125940)
