[The description below was written by a language model from this plasmid's Addgene catalogue record, the feature table of its GenBank file and pLannotate feature annotations shown in this document.]
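Description:
8_pAAV-ProC4-CatCh-GFP-WPRE is an adeno-associated virus transfer plasmid of about 6.5 kb, built on a pAAV backbone. It is used to package recombinant AAV that delivers an optogenetic actuator under a synthetic, cell-type-targeting promoter. In bacteria it replicates from a high-copy ColE1/pUC-type origin and is selected with ampicillin through the bla gene. An f1 phage origin is also present in the backbone. The recombination-tolerant growth strain listed in the record fits the presence of AAV2 inverted terminal repeats, which are prone to rearrangement. The NGS-derived annotation detects the left ITR only as fragments, and that sequence is slightly shorter than the held GenBank record, whereas the right ITR is annotated as complete.

The ITRs flank a single expression cassette and supply the cis signals for genome replication and encapsidation. The catalogue names ProC4 as the promoter. ProC4 itself is not annotated in either feature table, but it presumably lies in the region between the left ITR and the coding sequence. The downstream part of that region is annotated as an SV40 early promoter/origin segment, possibly serving as the core promoter element, although the record does not say so. A Kozak consensus precedes CatCh, the L132C variant of Chlamydomonas channelrhodopsin-2, a blue-light-gated cation channel. CatCh is joined to EGFP so that expressing cells can be seen by fluorescence. A WPRE follows to enhance transcript stability and expression, and a human growth hormone polyadenylation signal terminates the transcript.

The stated purpose is targeting expression to neuronal and glial cell types in the retina of mice, non-human primates and humans. The record does not say which cell population ProC4 labels.
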