LOCUS       Exported 6483 bp ds-DNA circular SYN 13-MAY-2021
DEFINITION  Targeting expression to neuronal and glial cell types in mice,
            non-human primates, and human retina.
ACCESSION   .
VERSION     .
KEYWORDS    8_pAAV-ProC4-CatCh-GFP-WPRE
SOURCE      synthetic DNA construct
  ORGANISM  synthetic DNA construct
REFERENCE   1 (bases 1 to 6483)
  AUTHORS   Juttner J, Szabo A, Gross-Scherf B, Morikawa RK, Rompani SB, Hantz
            P, Szikra T, Esposti F, Cowan CS, Bharioke A, Patino-Alvarez CP,
            Keles O, Kusnyerik A, Azoulay T, Hartl D, Krebs AR, Schubeler D,
            Hajdu RI, Lukats A, Nemeth J, Nagy ZZ, Wu KC, Wu RH, Xiang L, Fang
            XL, Jin ZB, Goldblum D, Hasler PW, Scholl HPN, Krol J, Roska B
  TITLE     Targeting neuronal and glial cell types with synthetic promoter AAVs
            in mice, non-human primates and humans.
  JOURNAL   Nat Neurosci. 2019 Jul 8. pii: 10.1038/s41593-019-0431-2. doi:
            10.1038/s41593-019-0431-2.
  PUBMED    31285614
REFERENCE   2 (bases 1 to 6483)
  AUTHORS   .
  TITLE     Direct Submission
  JOURNAL   Exported May 13, 2021 from SnapGene Server 1.1.58
            http://www.snapgene.com
FEATURES             Location/Qualifiers
     source          1..6483
                     /organism="synthetic DNA construct"
                     /mol_type="other DNA"
     repeat_region   1..141
                     /label=AAV2 ITR
                     /note="inverted terminal repeat of adeno-associated virus
                     serotype 2"
     repeat_region   12..141
                     /label=AAV2 ITR
     promoter        724..920
                     /label=SV40 promoter
                     /note="SV40 early promoter"
     rep_origin      771..906
                     /label=SV40 ori
                     /note="SV40 origin of replication"
     primer_bind     833..852
                     /label=SV40pro-F
                     /note="SV40 promoter/origin, forward primer"
     regulatory      927..936
                     /regulatory_class="other"
                     /note="vertebrate consensus sequence for strong initiation
                     of translation (Kozak, 1987)"
     CDS             933..1856
                     /codon_start=1
                     /product="N-terminal fragment of channelrhodopsin-2 from
                     the alga Chlamydomonas reinhardtii (Nagel et al., 2003)"
                     /label=ChR2
                     /note="blue light-activated cation channel"
                     /translation="MDYGGALSAVGRELLFVTNPVVVNGSVLVPEDQCYCAGWIESRGT
                     NGAQTASNVLQWLAAGFSILLLMFYAYQTWKSTCGWEEIYVCAIEMVKVILEFFFEFKN
                     PSMLYLATGHRVQWLRYAEWLLTCPVICIHLSNLTGLSNDYSRRTMGLLVSDIGTIVWG
                     ATSAMATGYVKVIFFCLGLCYGANTFFHAAKAYIEGYHTVPKGRCRQVVTGMAWLFFVS
                     WGMFPILFILGPEGFGVLSVYGSTVGHTIIDLMSKNCWGLLGHYLRVLIHEHILIHGDI
                     RKTTKLNIGGTEIEVETLVEDEAEAGA"
     CDS             1863..2579
                     /codon_start=1
                     /product="enhanced GFP"
                     /label=EGFP
                     /translation="MVSKGEELFTGVVPILVELDGDVNGHKFSVSGEGEGDATYGKLTL
                     KFICTTGKLPVPWPTLVTTLTYGVQCFSRYPDHMKQHDFFKSAMPEGYVQERTIFFKDD
                     GNYKTRAEVKFEGDTLVNRIELKGIDFKEDGNILGHKLEYNYNSHNVYIMADKQKNGIK
                     VNFKIRHNIEDGSVQLADHYQQNTPIGDGPVLLPDNHYLSTQSALSKDPNEKRDHMVLL
                     EFVTAAGITLGMDELYK"
     primer_bind     complement(1908..1929)
                     /label=EGFP-N
                     /note="EGFP, reverse primer"
     primer_bind     complement(2169..2188)
                     /label=EXFP-R
                     /note="For distinguishing EGFP variants, reverse primer"
     primer_bind     2516..2537
                     /label=EGFP-C
                     /note="EGFP, forward primer"
     misc_feature    2610..3198
                     /label=WPRE
                     /note="woodchuck hepatitis virus posttranscriptional
                     regulatory element"
     primer_bind     complement(2663..2683)
                     /label=WPRE-R
                     /note="WPRE, reverse primer"
     CDS             complement(3081..3092)
                     /codon_start=1
                     /product="Factor Xa recognition and cleavage site"
                     /label=Factor Xa site
                     /translation="IEGR"
     polyA_signal    3230..3706
                     /label=hGH poly(A) signal
                     /note="human growth hormone polyadenylation signal"
     primer_bind     complement(3429..3448)
                     /label=hGH-PA-R
                     /note="Human growth hormone terminator, reverse primer"
     repeat_region   3746..3886
                     /label=AAV2 ITR
                     /note="inverted terminal repeat of adeno-associated virus
                     serotype 2"
     repeat_region   3746..3875
                     /label=AAV2 ITR
     rep_origin      3961..4416
                     /direction=RIGHT
                     /label=f1 ori
                     /note="f1 bacteriophage origin of replication; arrow
                     indicates direction of (+) strand synthesis"
     primer_bind     complement(4048..4067)
                     /label=F1ori-R
                     /note="F1 origin, reverse primer"
     primer_bind     4258..4279
                     /label=F1ori-F
                     /note="F1 origin, forward primer"
     primer_bind     complement(4433..4452)
                     /label=pRS-marker
                     /note="pRS vectors, use to sequence yeast selectable
                     marker"
     primer_bind     4552..4574
                     /label=pGEX 3'
                     /note="pGEX vectors, reverse primer"
     primer_bind     complement(4612..4630)
                     /label=pBRforEco
                     /note="pBR322 vectors, upsteam of EcoRI site, forward
                     primer"
     promoter        4698..4802
                     /gene="bla"
                     /label=AmpR promoter
     CDS             4803..5663
                     /codon_start=1
                     /gene="bla"
                     /product="beta-lactamase"
                     /label=AmpR
                     /note="confers resistance to ampicillin, carbenicillin, and
                     related antibiotics"
                     /translation="MSIQHFRVALIPFFAAFCLPVFAHPETLVKVKDAEDQLGARVGYI
                     ELDLNSGKILESFRPEERFPMMSTFKVLLCGAVLSRIDAGQEQLGRRIHYSQNDLVEYS
                     PVTEKHLTDGMTVRELCSAAITMSDNTAANLLLTTIGGPKELTAFLHNMGDHVTRLDRW
                     EPELNEAIPNDERDTTMPVAMATTLRKLLTGELLTLASRQQLIDWMEADKVAGPLLRSA
                     LPAGWFIADKSGAGERGSRGIIAALGPDGKPSRIVVIYTTGSQATMDERNRQIAEIGAS
                     LIKHW"
     primer_bind     complement(5021..5040)
                     /label=Amp-R
                     /note="Ampicillin resistance gene, reverse primer"
     rep_origin      5834..6422
                     /direction=RIGHT
                     /label=ori
                     /note="high-copy-number ColE1/pMB1/pBR322/pUC origin of
                     replication"
     primer_bind     6323..6342
                     /label=pBR322ori-F
                     /note="pBR322 origin, forward primer"
ORIGIN
        1 cctgcaggca gctgcgcgct cgctcgctca ctgaggccgc ccgggcaaag cccgggcgtc
       61 gggcgacctt tggtcgcccg gcctcagtga gcgagcgagc gcgcagagag ggagtggcca
      121 actccatcac taggggttcc tgcggccgca cgcgccgctg gtggaaaata tttaattaaa
      181 ggtccgcatt agattaatta taaccacctg taaagttaat tatagagtcc tccgccttta
      241 attaactggg aacgagggtt taattacccc tgcgttttac gttaattata ttgacggcta
      301 tgcttaatta tggcgcactg tgtgtttaat taaccacctg caatttctta attagcgatt
      361 ttgggatttt taattaaaga tgggatttgc gttaattaaa attcaagtat ggattaatta
      421 tgaaagtcta agggtttaat tatcgtactt ttctatatta attaagatgt gtaaggtcgt
      481 taattaatcg ttcgaattca cttaattatc aagggcaatt ttattaatta ccagtgaggt
      541 gttacttaat tacgcgttac aggacgttta attactaaat cgacatcggt taattattca
      601 taagcaagat gttaattatg ctaaagcgca cttttaatta aaaccctgca atagcttaat
      661 tatgctttac ttcaggatta attagtggac caatcctttt taattagctc gagatctgcg
      721 atctgcatct caattagtca gcaaccatag tcccgcccct aactccgccc atcccgcccc
      781 taactccgcc cagttccgcc cattctccgc cccatcgctg actaattttt tttatttatg
      841 cagaggccga ggccgcctcg gcctctgagc tattccagaa gtagtgagga ggcttttttg
      901 gaggcctagg cttttgcaaa ggatccgcca ccatggatta tggaggcgcc ctgagtgccg
      961 ttgggcgcga gctgctattt gtaacgaacc cagtagtcgt caatggctct gtacttgtgc
     1021 ctgaggacca gtgttactgc gcgggctgga ttgagtcgcg tggcacaaac ggtgcccaaa
     1081 cggcgtcgaa cgtgctgcaa tggcttgctg ctggcttctc catcctactg cttatgtttt
     1141 acgcctacca aacatggaag tcaacctgcg gctgggagga gatctatgtg tgcgctatcg
     1201 agatggtcaa ggtgattctc gagttcttct tcgagtttaa gaacccgtcc atgctgtatc
     1261 tagccacagg ccaccgcgtc cagtggttgc gttacgccga gtggcttctc acctgcccgg
     1321 tcatttgcat tcacctgtca aacctgacgg gcttgtccaa cgactacagc aggcgcacca
     1381 tgggtctgct tgtgtctgat attggcacaa ttgtgtgggg cgccacttcc gccatggcca
     1441 ccggatacgt caaggtcatc ttcttctgcc tgggtctgtg ttatggtgct aacacgttct
     1501 ttcacgctgc caaggcctac atcgagggtt accacaccgt gccgaagggc cggtgtcgcc
     1561 aggtggtgac tggcatggct tggctcttct tcgtatcatg gggtatgttc cccatcctgt
     1621 tcatcctcgg ccccgagggc ttcggcgtcc tgagcgtgta cggctccacc gtcggccaca
     1681 ccatcattga cctgatgtcg aagaactgct ggggtctgct cggccactac ctgcgcgtgc
     1741 tgatccacga gcatatcctc atccacggcg acattcgcaa gaccaccaaa ttgaacattg
     1801 gtggcactga gattgaggtc gagacgctgg tggaggacga ggccgaggct ggcgcggtac
     1861 ccatggtgag caagggcgag gagctgttca ccggggtggt gcccatcctg gtcgagctgg
     1921 acggcgacgt aaacggccac aagttcagcg tgtccggcga gggcgagggc gatgccacct
     1981 acggcaagct gaccctgaag ttcatctgca ccaccggcaa gctgcccgtg ccctggccca
     2041 ccctcgtgac caccctgacc tacggcgtgc agtgcttcag ccgctacccc gaccacatga
     2101 agcagcacga cttcttcaag tccgccatgc ccgaaggcta cgtccaggag cgcaccatct
     2161 tcttcaagga cgacggcaac tacaagaccc gcgccgaggt gaagttcgag ggcgacaccc
     2221 tggtgaaccg catcgagctg aagggcatcg acttcaagga ggacggcaac atcctggggc
     2281 acaagctgga gtacaactac aacagccaca acgtctatat catggccgac aagcagaaga
     2341 acggcatcaa ggtgaacttc aagatccgcc acaacatcga ggacggcagc gtgcagctcg
     2401 ccgaccacta ccagcagaac acccccatcg gcgacggccc cgtgctgctg cccgacaacc
     2461 actacctgag cacccagtcc gccctgagca aagaccccaa cgagaagcgc gatcacatgg
     2521 tcctgctgga gttcgtgacc gccgccggga tcactctcgg catggacgag ctgtacaagt
     2581 gataagaatt cgatatcaag cttatcgata atcaacctct ggattacaaa atttgtgaaa
     2641 gattgactgg tattcttaac tatgttgctc cttttacgct atgtggatac gctgctttaa
     2701 tgcctttgta tcatgctatt gcttcccgta tggctttcat tttctcctcc ttgtataaat
     2761 cctggttgct gtctctttat gaggagttgt ggcccgttgt caggcaacgt ggcgtggtgt
     2821 gcactgtgtt tgctgacgca acccccactg gttggggcat tgccaccacc tgtcagctcc
     2881 tttccgggac tttcgctttc cccctcccta ttgccacggc ggaactcatc gccgcctgcc
     2941 ttgcccgctg ctggacaggg gctcggctgt tgggcactga caattccgtg gtgttgtcgg
     3001 ggaaatcatc gtcctttcct tggctgctcg cctatgttgc cacctggatt ctgcgcggga
     3061 cgtccttctg ctacgtccct tcggccctca atccagcgga ccttccttcc cgcggcctgc
     3121 tgccggctct gcggcctctt ccgcgtcttc gccttcgccc tcagacgagt cggatctccc
     3181 tttgggccgc ctccccgcat cgataccgag cgctgctcga gagatctacg ggtggcatcc
     3241 ctgtgacccc tccccagtgc ctctcctggc cctggaagtt gccactccag tgcccaccag
     3301 ccttgtccta ataaaattaa gttgcatcat tttgtctgac taggtgtcct tctataatat
     3361 tatggggtgg aggggggtgg tatggagcaa ggggcaagtt gggaagacaa cctgtagggc
     3421 ctgcggggtc tattgggaac caagctggag tgcagtggca caatcttggc tcactgcaat
     3481 ctccgcctcc tgggttcaag cgattctcct gcctcagcct cccgagttgt tgggattcca
     3541 ggcatgcatg accaggctca gctaattttt gtttttttgg tagagacggg gtttcaccat
     3601 attggccagg ctggtctcca actcctaatc tcaggtgatc tacccacctt ggcctcccaa
     3661 attgctggga ttacaggcgt gaaccactgc tcccttccct gtccttctga ttttgtaggt
     3721 aaccacgtgc ggaccgagcg gccgcaggaa cccctagtga tggagttggc cactccctct
     3781 ctgcgcgctc gctcgctcac tgaggccggg cgaccaaagg tcgcccgacg cccgggcttt
     3841 gcccgggcgg cctcagtgag cgagcgagcg cgcagctgcc tgcaggggcg cctgatgcgg
     3901 tattttctcc ttacgcatct gtgcggtatt tcacaccgca tannnnnnnn nnnnnnnnnn
     3961 nnnnnnnnnn nnnnnnnnnn nnnnnnnnnn nnnnnnnnnn nnnnnnnnnn nnnnnnnnnn
     4021 nnnnnnnnnn nnnnnnnnnn nnnnnnnnnn nnnnnnnnnn nnnnnnnnnn nnnnnnnnnn
     4081 nnnncnnnnn nnnnnnnnnn nnnnnnnnnn nnnnnnnnnn nnnnnnnnnn nnnnnnnnnn
     4141 nnnnnnnnnn nnnnnnnnnn nnnnnnnnnn nnnnnnnnnn nnnnnnnnnn nnnnnnnnnn
     4201 nnnnnnnnnn nnnnnnnnnn nnnnnncctt tgacgttgga gtccacgttc tttaatagtg
     4261 gactcttgtt ccaaactgga acaacactca accctatctc gggctattct tttgatttat
     4321 aagggatttt gccgatttcg gcctattggt taaaaaatga gctgatttaa caaaaattta
     4381 acgcgaattt taacaaaata ttaacgttta caattttatg gtgcactctc agtacaatct
     4441 gctctgatgc cgcatagtta agccagcccc gacacccgcc aacacccgct gacgcgccct
     4501 gacgggcttg tctgctcccg gcatccgctt acagacaagc tgtgaccgtc tccgggagct
     4561 gcatgtgtca gaggttttca ccgtcatcac cgaaacgcgc gagacgaaag ggcctcgtga
     4621 tacgcctatt tttataggtt aatgtcatga taataatggt ttcttagacg tcaggtggca
     4681 cttttcgggg aaatgtgcgc ggaaccccta tttgtttatt tttctaaata cattcaaata
     4741 tgtatccgct catgagacaa taaccctgat aaatgcttca ataatattga aaaaggaaga
     4801 gtatgagtat tcaacatttc cgtgtcgccc ttattccctt ttttgcggca ttttgccttc
     4861 ctgtttttgc tcacccagaa acgctggtga aagtaaaaga tgctgaagat cagttgggtg
     4921 cacgagtggg ttacatcgaa ctggatctca acagcggtaa gatccttgag agttttcgcc
     4981 ccgaagaacg ttttccaatg atgagcactt ttaaagttct gctatgtggc gcggtattat
     5041 cccgtattga cgccgggcaa gagcaactcg gtcgccgcat acactattct cagaatgact
     5101 tggttgagta ctcaccagtc acagaaaagc atcttacgga tggcatgaca gtaagagaat
     5161 tatgcagtgc tgccataacc atgagtgata acactgcggc caacttactt ctgacaacga
     5221 tcggaggacc gaaggagcta accgcttttt tgcacaacat gggggatcat gtaactcgcc
     5281 ttgatcgttg ggaaccggag ctgaatgaag ccataccaaa cgacgagcgt gacaccacga
     5341 tgcctgtagc aatggcaaca acgttgcgca aactattaac tggcgaacta cttactctag
     5401 cttcccggca acaattaata gactggatgg aggcggataa agttgcagga ccacttctgc
     5461 gctcggccct tccggctggc tggtttattg ctgataaatc tggagccggt gagcgtgggt
     5521 ctcgcggtat cattgcagca ctggggccag atggtaagcc ctcccgtatc gtagttatct
     5581 acacgacggg gagtcaggca actatggatg aacgaaatag acagatcgct gagataggtg
     5641 cctcactgat taagcattgg taactgtcag accaagttta ctcatatata ctttagattg
     5701 atttaaaact tcatttttaa tttaaaagga tctaggtgaa gatccttttt gataatctca
     5761 tgaccaaaat cccttaacgt gagttttcgt tccactgagc gtcagacccc gtagaaaaga
     5821 tcaaaggatc ttcttgagat cctttttttc tgcgcgtaat ctgctgcttg caaacaaaaa
     5881 aaccaccgct accagcggtg gtttgtttgc cggatcaaga gctaccaact ctttttccga
     5941 aggtaactgg cttcagcaga gcgcagatac caaatactgt ccttctagtg tagccgtagt
     6001 taggccacca cttcaagaac tctgtagcac cgcctacata cctcgctctg ctaatcctgt
     6061 taccagtggc tgctgccagt ggcgataagt cgtgtcttac cgggttggac tcaagacgat
     6121 agttaccgga taaggcgcag cggtcgggct gaacgggggg ttcgtgcaca cagcccagct
     6181 tggagcgaac gacctacacc gaactgagat acctacagcg tgagctatga gaaagcgcca
     6241 cgcttcccga agggagaaag gcggacaggt atccggtaag cggcagggtc ggaacaggag
     6301 agcgcacgag ggagcttcca gggggaaacg cctggtatct ttatagtcct gtcgggtttc
     6361 gccacctctg acttgagcgt cgatttttgt gatgctcgtc aggggggcgg agcctatgga
     6421 aaaacgccag caacgcggcc tttttacggt tcctggcctt ttgctggcct tttgctcaca
     6481 tgt
//
