Features (pLannotate 1.2.2; 16 found; start..end, strand, type, name):
     12..39      +  repeat_region  AAV2 ITR (fragment): inverted terminal repeat of adeno-associated virus serotype 2 inverted
     68..95      +  repeat_region  AAV2 ITR (fragment): inverted terminal repeat of adeno-associated virus serotype 2 inverted
    713..909     +  promoter       SV40 promoter: SV40 early promoter
    922..1847    +  CDS            ChR2 (fragment): N-terminal fragment of channelrhodopsin-2 from the alga Chlamydomonas reinhardtii (Nagel et al., 2003) blue light-activated cation channel
   1852..2568    +  CDS            EGFP: EGFP is a basic (constitutively fluorescent) green fluorescent protein published in 1996, derived from Aequorea victoria. It is reported to be a rapidly-maturing weak dimer with moderate acid sensitivity.
   2575..2599    +  misc_feature   MCS (fragment): pBluescript multiple cloning site
   2599..3187    +  misc_feature   WPRE: woodchuck hepatitis virus posttranscriptional regulatory element
   3219..3695    +  polyA_signal   hGH poly(A) signal: human growth hormone polyadenylation signal
   3735..3875    +  repeat_region  AAV2 ITR: inverted terminal repeat of adeno-associated virus serotype 2 inverted
   3880..3931    -  misc_feature   bom (fragment): basis of mobility region from pBR322
   3950..4405    +  rep_origin     f1 ori (sequence partly withheld): f1 bacteriophage origin of replication; arrow indicates direction of (+) strand synthesis
   4406..4455    -  misc_feature   bom (fragment): basis of mobility region from pBR322
   4557..4592    -  CDS            rop (fragment): Rop protein, which maintains plasmids at low copy number; rop
   4687..4791    +  promoter       AmpR promoter: bla
   4792..5652    +  CDS            AmpR: β-lactamase; bla; confers resistance to ampicillin, carbenicillin, and related antibiotics
   5823..6411    +  rep_origin     ori: high-copy-number ColE1/pMB1/pBR322/pUC origin of replication
>Addgene plasmid #125940 | 8_pAAV-ProC4-CatCh-GFP-WPRE | addgene full sequence | sequence record 257297 | Addgene NGS Result
CCTGCAGGCAGCTGCGCGCTCGCTCGCTCACTGAGGCCGCCCGGGCGTCGGGCGACCTTTGGTCGCCCGG
CCTCAGTGAGCGAGCGAGCGCGCAGAGAGGGAGTGGCCAACTCCATCACTAGGGGTTCCTGCGGCCGCAC
GCGCCGCTGGTGGAAAATATTTAATTAAAGGTCCGCATTAGATTAATTATAACCACCTGTAAAGTTAATT
ATAGAGTCCTCCGCCTTTAATTAACTGGGAACGAGGGTTTAATTACCCCTGCGTTTTACGTTAATTATAT
TGACGGCTATGCTTAATTATGGCGCACTGTGTGTTTAATTAACCACCTGCAATTTCTTAATTAGCGATTT
TGGGATTTTTAATTAAAGATGGGATTTGCGTTAATTAAAATTCAAGTATGGATTAATTATGAAAGTCTAA
GGGTTTAATTATCGTACTTTTCTATATTAATTAAGATGTGTAAGGTCGTTAATTAATCGTTCGAATTCAC
TTAATTATCAAGGGCAATTTTATTAATTACCAGTGAGGTGTTACTTAATTACGCGTTACAGGACGTTTAA
TTACTAAATCGACATCGGTTAATTATTCATAAGCAAGATGTTAATTATGCTAAAGCGCACTTTTAATTAA
AACCCTGCAATAGCTTAATTATGCTTTACTTCAGGATTAATTAGTGGACCAATCCTTTTTAATTAGCTCG
AGATCTGCGATCTGCATCTCAATTAGTCAGCAACCATAGTCCCGCCCCTAACTCCGCCCATCCCGCCCCT
AACTCCGCCCAGTTCCGCCCATTCTCCGCCCCATCGCTGACTAATTTTTTTTATTTATGCAGAGGCCGAG
GCCGCCTCGGCCTCTGAGCTATTCCAGAAGTAGTGAGGAGGCTTTTTTGGAGGCCTAGGCTTTTGCAAAG
GATCCGCCACCATGGATTATGGAGGCGCCCTGAGTGCCGTTGGGCGCGAGCTGCTATTTGTAACGAACCC
AGTAGTCGTCAATGGCTCTGTACTTGTGCCTGAGGACCAGTGTTACTGCGCGGGCTGGATTGAGTCGCGT
GGCACAAACGGTGCCCAAACGGCGTCGAACGTGCTGCAATGGCTTGCTGCTGGCTTCTCCATCCTACTGC
TTATGTTTTACGCCTACCAAACATGGAAGTCAACCTGCGGCTGGGAGGAGATCTATGTGTGCGCTATCGA
GATGGTCAAGGTGATTCTCGAGTTCTTCTTCGAGTTTAAGAACCCGTCCATGCTGTATCTAGCCACAGGC
CACCGCGTCCAGTGGTTGCGTTACGCCGAGTGGCTTCTCACCTGCCCGGTCATTTGCATTCACCTGTCAA
ACCTGACGGGCTTGTCCAACGACTACAGCAGGCGCACCATGGGTCTGCTTGTGTCTGATATTGGCACAAT
TGTGTGGGGCGCCACTTCCGCCATGGCCACCGGATACGTCAAGGTCATCTTCTTCTGCCTGGGTCTGTGT
TATGGTGCTAACACGTTCTTTCACGCTGCCAAGGCCTACATCGAGGGTTACCACACCGTGCCGAAGGGCC
GGTGTCGCCAGGTGGTGACTGGCATGGCTTGGCTCTTCTTCGTATCATGGGGTATGTTCCCCATCCTGTT
CATCCTCGGCCCCGAGGGCTTCGGCGTCCTGAGCGTGTACGGCTCCACCGTCGGCCACACCATCATTGAC
CTGATGTCGAAGAACTGCTGGGGTCTGCTCGGCCACTACCTGCGCGTGCTGATCCACGAGCATATCCTCA
TCCACGGCGACATTCGCAAGACCACCAAATTGAACATTGGTGGCACTGAGATTGAGGTCGAGACGCTGGT
GGAGGACGAGGCCGAGGCTGGCGCGGTACCCATGGTGAGCAAGGGCGAGGAGCTGTTCACCGGGGTGGTG
CCCATCCTGGTCGAGCTGGACGGCGACGTAAACGGCCACAAGTTCAGCGTGTCCGGCGAGGGCGAGGGCG
ATGCCACCTACGGCAAGCTGACCCTGAAGTTCATCTGCACCACCGGCAAGCTGCCCGTGCCCTGGCCCAC
CCTCGTGACCACCCTGACCTACGGCGTGCAGTGCTTCAGCCGCTACCCCGACCACATGAAGCAGCACGAC
TTCTTCAAGTCCGCCATGCCCGAAGGCTACGTCCAGGAGCGCACCATCTTCTTCAAGGACGACGGCAACT
ACAAGACCCGCGCCGAGGTGAAGTTCGAGGGCGACACCCTGGTGAACCGCATCGAGCTGAAGGGCATCGA
CTTCAAGGAGGACGGCAACATCCTGGGGCACAAGCTGGAGTACAACTACAACAGCCACAACGTCTATATC
ATGGCCGACAAGCAGAAGAACGGCATCAAGGTGAACTTCAAGATCCGCCACAACATCGAGGACGGCAGCG
TGCAGCTCGCCGACCACTACCAGCAGAACACCCCCATCGGCGACGGCCCCGTGCTGCTGCCCGACAACCA
CTACCTGAGCACCCAGTCCGCCCTGAGCAAAGACCCCAACGAGAAGCGCGATCACATGGTCCTGCTGGAG
TTCGTGACCGCCGCCGGGATCACTCTCGGCATGGACGAGCTGTACAAGTGATAAGAATTCGATATCAAGC
TTATCGATAATCAACCTCTGGATTACAAAATTTGTGAAAGATTGACTGGTATTCTTAACTATGTTGCTCC
TTTTACGCTATGTGGATACGCTGCTTTAATGCCTTTGTATCATGCTATTGCTTCCCGTATGGCTTTCATT
TTCTCCTCCTTGTATAAATCCTGGTTGCTGTCTCTTTATGAGGAGTTGTGGCCCGTTGTCAGGCAACGTG
GCGTGGTGTGCACTGTGTTTGCTGACGCAACCCCCACTGGTTGGGGCATTGCCACCACCTGTCAGCTCCT
TTCCGGGACTTTCGCTTTCCCCCTCCCTATTGCCACGGCGGAACTCATCGCCGCCTGCCTTGCCCGCTGC
TGGACAGGGGCTCGGCTGTTGGGCACTGACAATTCCGTGGTGTTGTCGGGGAAATCATCGTCCTTTCCTT
GGCTGCTCGCCTATGTTGCCACCTGGATTCTGCGCGGGACGTCCTTCTGCTACGTCCCTTCGGCCCTCAA
TCCAGCGGACCTTCCTTCCCGCGGCCTGCTGCCGGCTCTGCGGCCTCTTCCGCGTCTTCGCCTTCGCCCT
CAGACGAGTCGGATCTCCCTTTGGGCCGCCTCCCCGCATCGATACCGAGCGCTGCTCGAGAGATCTACGG
GTGGCATCCCTGTGACCCCTCCCCAGTGCCTCTCCTGGCCCTGGAAGTTGCCACTCCAGTGCCCACCAGC
CTTGTCCTAATAAAATTAAGTTGCATCATTTTGTCTGACTAGGTGTCCTTCTATAATATTATGGGGTGGA
GGGGGGTGGTATGGAGCAAGGGGCAAGTTGGGAAGACAACCTGTAGGGCCTGCGGGGTCTATTGGGAACC
AAGCTGGAGTGCAGTGGCACAATCTTGGCTCACTGCAATCTCCGCCTCCTGGGTTCAAGCGATTCTCCTG
CCTCAGCCTCCCGAGTTGTTGGGATTCCAGGCATGCATGACCAGGCTCAGCTAATTTTTGTTTTTTTGGT
AGAGACGGGGTTTCACCATATTGGCCAGGCTGGTCTCCAACTCCTAATCTCAGGTGATCTACCCACCTTG
GCCTCCCAAATTGCTGGGATTACAGGCGTGAACCACTGCTCCCTTCCCTGTCCTTCTGATTTTGTAGGTA
ACCACGTGCGGACCGAGCGGCCGCAGGAACCCCTAGTGATGGAGTTGGCCACTCCCTCTCTGCGCGCTCG
CTCGCTCACTGAGGCCGGGCGACCAAAGGTCGCCCGACGCCCGGGCTTTGCCCGGGCGGCCTCAGTGAGC
GAGCGAGCGCGCAGCTGCCTGCAGGGGCGCCTGATGCGGTATTTTCTCCTTACGCATCTGTGCGGTATTT
CACACCGCATA
[95 nt withheld, positions 3932-4026]
T
[46 nt withheld, positions 4028-4073]
C
[141 nt withheld, positions 4075-4215]
CCTTTGACGTTGGAGTCCACGTTCTTTAATAGTGGACTCTTGTTCCAAACTGGAACAACACTCAACTCTA
TCTCGGGCTATTCTTTTGATTTATAAGGGATTTTGCCGATTTCGGTCTATTGGTTAAAAAATGAGCTGAT
TTAACAAAAATTTAACGCGAATTTTAACAAAATATTAACGTTTACAATTTTATGGTGCACTCTCAGTACA
ATCTGCTCTGATGCCGCATAGTTAAGCCAGCCCCGACACCCGCCAACACCCGCTGACGCGCCCTGACGGG
CTTGTCTGCTCCCGGCATCCGCTTACAGACAAGCTGTGACCGTCTCCGGGAGCTGCATGTGTCAGAGGTT
TTCACCGTCATCACCGAAACGCGCGAGACGAAAGGGCCTCGTGATACGCCTATTTTTATAGGTTAATGTC
ATGATAATAATGGTTTCTTAGACGTCAGGTGGCACTTTTCGGGGAAATGTGCGCGGAACCCCTATTTGTT
TATTTTTCTAAATACATTCAAATATGTATCCGCTCATGAGACAATAACCCTGATAAATGCTTCAATAATA
TTGAAAAAGGAAGAGTATGAGTATTCAACATTTCCGTGTCGCCCTTATTCCCTTTTTTGCGGCATTTTGC
CTTCCTGTTTTTGCTCACCCAGAAACGCTGGTGAAAGTAAAAGATGCTGAAGATCAGTTGGGTGCACGAG
TGGGTTACATCGAACTGGATCTCAACAGCGGTAAGATCCTTGAGAGTTTTCGCCCCGAAGAACGTTTTCC
AATGATGAGCACTTTTAAAGTTCTGCTATGTGGCGCGGTATTATCCCGTATTGACGCCGGGCAAGAGCAA
CTCGGTCGCCGCATACACTATTCTCAGAATGACTTGGTTGAGTACTCACCAGTCACAGAAAAGCATCTTA
CGGATGGCATGACAGTAAGAGAATTATGCAGTGCTGCCATAACCATGAGTGATAACACTGCGGCCAACTT
ACTTCTGACAACGATCGGAGGACCGAAGGAGCTAACCGCTTTTTTGCACAACATGGGGGATCATGTAACT
CGCCTTGATCGTTGGGAACCGGAGCTGAATGAAGCCATACCAAACGACGAGCGTGACACCACGATGCCTG
TAGCAATGGCAACAACGTTGCGCAAACTATTAACTGGCGAACTACTTACTCTAGCTTCCCGGCAACAATT
AATAGACTGGATGGAGGCGGATAAAGTTGCAGGACCACTTCTGCGCTCGGCCCTTCCGGCTGGCTGGTTT
ATTGCTGATAAATCTGGAGCCGGTGAGCGTGGGTCTCGCGGTATCATTGCAGCACTGGGGCCAGATGGTA
AGCCCTCCCGTATCGTAGTTATCTACACGACGGGGAGTCAGGCAACTATGGATGAACGAAATAGACAGAT
CGCTGAGATAGGTGCCTCACTGATTAAGCATTGGTAACTGTCAGACCAAGTTTACTCATATATACTTTAG
ATTGATTTAAAACTTCATTTTTAATTTAAAAGGATCTAGGTGAAGATCCTTTTTGATAATCTCATGACCA
AAATCCCTTAACGTGAGTTTTCGTTCCACTGAGCGTCAGACCCCGTAGAAAAGATCAAAGGATCTTCTTG
AGATCCTTTTTTTCTGCGCGTAATCTGCTGCTTGCAAACAAAAAAACCACCGCTACCAGCGGTGGTTTGT
TTGCCGGATCAAGAGCTACCAACTCTTTTTCCGAAGGTAACTGGCTTCAGCAGAGCGCAGATACCAAATA
CTGTTCTTCTAGTGTAGCCGTAGTTAGGCCACCACTTCAAGAACTCTGTAGCACCGCCTACATACCTCGC
TCTGCTAATCCTGTTACCAGTGGCTGCTGCCAGTGGCGATAAGTCGTGTCTTACCGGGTTGGACTCAAGA
CGATAGTTACCGGATAAGGCGCAGCGGTCGGGCTGAACGGGGGGTTCGTGCACACAGCCCAGCTTGGAGC
GAACGACCTACACCGAACTGAGATACCTACAGCGTGAGCTATGAGAAAGCGCCACGCTTCCCGAAGGGAG
AAAGGCGGACAGGTATCCGGTAAGCGGCAGGGTCGGAACAGGAGAGCGCACGAGGGAGCTTCCAGGGGGA
AACGCCTGGTATCTTTATAGTCCTGTCGGGTTTCGCCACCTCTGACTTGAGCGTCGATTTTTGTGATGCT
CGTCAGGGGGGCGGAGCCTATGGAAAAACGCCAGCAACGCGGCCTTTTTACGGTTCCTGGCCTTTTGCTG
GCCTTTTGCTCACATGT
